Addgene plasmid #197233: pKeratin-miRFP670-2-N1
Purpose: Expresses the fusion protein of Keratin-miRFP670-2 in mammalian cells
Depositing lab: Kiryl Piatkevich. Depositing organization: Westlake University. Publication: Quantitative assessment of near-infrared fluorescent proteins. Zhang H, Papadaki S, Sun X, Wang X, Drobizhev M, Yao L, Rehbock M, Koster RW, Wu L, Namikawa K, Piatkevich KD. Nat Methods. 2023 Sep 4. doi: 10.1038/s41592-023-01975-z. PubMed 37666982.
Backbone
  Vector backbone: pN1
  Vector type: Mammalian Expression
Growth in bacteria
  Bacterial resistance: Kanamycin, 50 μg/mL
  Growth temperature: 37°C
  Growth strain: NEB Stable
  Copy number: High Copy
Gene/Insert
  Gene/Insert name: Keratin-miRFP670-2
  Species: M. musculus (mouse)
  Cloning method: Gibson Cloning
Terms and licenses: Academic/Nonprofit Terms; Industry Terms: Not Available to Industry
Depositor comments: Please visit https://www.researchsquare.com/article/rs-797586/v1 for preprint.
How to cite: pKeratin-miRFP670-2-N1 was a gift from Kiryl Piatkevich (Addgene plasmid # 197233 ; http://n2t.net/addgene:197233 ; RRID:Addgene_197233)
