[The description below was written by a language model from this plasmid's Addgene catalogue record and pLannotate feature annotations shown in this document.]
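Description:
pKeratin-miRFP670-2-N1 is a mammalian expression plasmid built on a pN1-type backbone, designed to produce a keratin protein fused at its C-terminus to the near-infrared fluorescent protein miRFP670-2. In bacteria it replicates from a high-copy ColE1/pUC origin and is selected with kanamycin. The resistance gene is the Tn5 NeoR/KanR aminoglycoside phosphotransferase, placed behind tandem bacterial (AmpR/bla) and SV40 early promoters and followed by an HSV TK polyadenylation signal, so the same cassette can in principle also support G418 selection in mammalian cells. An f1 origin is also present. Short annotations such as the ble, bGH poly(A) and large T antigen fragments appear to be backbone remnants rather than functional parts.

The expression cassette is driven by the human cytomegalovirus immediate early enhancer and promoter. Downstream lies the keratin coding sequence, joined through a short stretch of residual multiple cloning site to the miRFP670-2 open reading frame, and the transcript ends at an SV40 poly(A) signal. The feature table identifies the keratin as KRT18 by best match to the human protein, whereas the catalogue entry lists the insert species as mouse; the record does not resolve this discrepancy. miRFP670-2 is a constitutively fluorescent bacterial phytochrome-derived protein from Rhodopseudomonas palustris that needs biliverdin as its chromophore.

Because keratin assembles into intermediate filaments, the fusion would label this cytoskeletal network in the near-infrared channel. The construct comes from a study that quantitatively compared near-infrared fluorescent proteins, which suggests it served to test how miRFP670-2 performs as a fusion tag in live mammalian cells. The sequence behind the annotation is labelled a partial NGS result.
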