Features (pLannotate 1.2.2; 16 found; start..end, strand, type, name):
     86..389     +  enhancer       CMV enhancer: human cytomegalovirus immediate early enhancer
    462..479     -  promoter       CMV promoter (fragment): human cytomegalovirus (CMV) immediate early promoter
    542..593     +  promoter       CMVd2 promoter: truncated human cytomegalovirus (CMV) immediate early promoter that yields moderately reduced expression relative to the full-length promoter
    625..1914    +  CDS            KRT18: K1C18_HUMAN - Also known as CYK18. Experimental evidence at protein level: Swiss-Prot protein existence level 1. Involved in the uptake of thrombin-antithrombin complexes by hepatic cells (By similarity). When phosphorylated, plays a role in filament reorganization. Involved in the delivery of mutated CFTR to the plasma membrane. Together with KRT8, is involved in interleukin-6 (IL-6)-mediated barrier protection. From Homo sapiens (Human).
   1914..1937    +  misc_feature   MCS (fragment): multiple cloning site
   1945..2877    +  CDS            miRFP670-2: miRFP670-2 is a basic (constitutively fluorescent) near ir fluorescent protein published in 2020, derived from Rhodopseudomonas palustris CGA009. It has low acid sensitivity. It requires the cofactor biliverdin for fluorescence.
   2896..2979    +  CDS            large T antigen (fragment): large T antigen from SV40 (simian virus 40)
   3002..3123    +  polyA_signal   SV40 poly(A) signal: SV40 polyadenylation signal
   3157..3585    -  rep_origin     f1 ori (sequence partly withheld): f1 bacteriophage origin of replication; arrow indicates direction of (+) strand synthesis
   3612..3716    +  promoter       AmpR promoter: bla
   3718..4075    +  promoter       SV40 promoter: SV40 enhancer and early promoter
   4110..4904    +  CDS            NeoR/KanR: aminoglycoside phosphotransferase from Tn5; aph(3')-II (or nptII); confers resistance to neomycin, kanamycin, and G418 (Geneticin®)
   4925..5077    +  CDS            ble (fragment): BLE_KLEPN - Experimental evidence at protein level: Swiss-Prot protein existence level 1. Binding protein with a strong affinity to the bleomycin family of antibiotics. Binds to CL990; an antimitotic-antibiotic compound. From Klebsiella pneumoniae.
   5136..5183    +  polyA_signal   HSV TK poly(A) signal: herpes simplex virus thymidine kinase polyadenylation signal (Cole and Stacy, 1985)
   5274..5290    -  polyA_signal   bGH poly(A) signal (fragment): bovine growth hormone polyadenylation signal
   5512..6100    +  rep_origin     ori: high-copy-number ColE1/pMB1/pBR322/pUC origin of replication
>Addgene plasmid #197233 | pKeratin-miRFP670-2-N1 | addgene full sequence | sequence record 389473 | Addgene Partial NGS Result
GGATAACCGTATTACCGCCATGCATTAGTTATTAATAGTAATCAATTACGGGGTCATTAGTTCATAGCCC
ATATATGGAGTTCCGCGTTACATAACTTACGGTAAATGGCCCGCCTGGCTGACCGCCCAACGACCCCCGC
CCATTGACGTCAATAATGACGTATGTTCCCATAGTAACGCCAATAGGGACTTTCCATTGACGTCAATGGG
TGGAGTATTTACGGTAAACTGCCCACTTGGCAGTACATCAAGTGTATCATATGCCAAGTACGCCCCCTAT
TGACGTCAATGACGGTAAATGGCCCGCCTGGCATTATGCCCAGTACATGACCTTATGGGACTTTCCTACT
TGGCAGTACATCTACGTATTAGTCATCGCTATTACCATGGTGATGCGGTTTTGGCAGTACATCAATGGGC
GTGGATAGCGGTTTGACTCACGGGGATTTCCAAGTCTCCACCCCATTGACGTCAATGGGAGTTTGTTTTG
GCACCAAAATCAACGGGACTTTTCAAAATGTCGTAACAACTCCGCCCCATTGACGCAAATGGGCGGTAGG
CGTGTACGGTGGGAGGTCTATATAAGCAGAGCTGGTTTAGTGAACCGTCAGATCCGCTAGCACCATGAGC
TTCACCACTCGCTCCACCTTCTCCACCAACTACCGGTCCCTGGGCTCTGTCCAGGCGCCCAGCTACGGCG
CCCGGCCGGTCAGCAGCGCGGCCAGCGTCTATGCAGGCGCTGGGGGCTCTGGTTCCCGGATCTCCGTGTC
CCGCTCCACCAGCTTCAGGGGCGGCATGGGGTCCGGGGGCCTGGCCACCGGGATAGCCGGGGGTCTGGCA
GGAATGGGAGGCATCCAGAACGAGAAGGAGACCATGCAAAGCCTGAACGACCGCCTGGCCTCTTACCTGG
ACAGAGTGAGGAGCCTGGAGACCGAGAACCGGAGGCTGGAGAGCAAAATCCGGGAGCACTTGGAGAAGAA
GGGACCCCAGGTCAGAGACTGGAGCCATTACTTCAAGATCATCGAGGACCTGAGGGCTCAGATCTTCGCA
AATACTGTGGACAATGCCCGCATCGTTCTGCAGATTGACAATGCCCGTCTTGCTGCTGATGACTTTAGAG
TCAAGTATGAGACAGAGCTGGCCATGCGCCAGTCTGTGGAGAACGACATCCATGGGCTCCGCAAGGTCAT
TGATGACACCAATATCACACGACTGCAGCTGGAGACAGAGATCGAGGCTCTCAAGGAGGAGCTGCTCTTC
ATGAAGAAGAACCACGAAGAGGAAGTAAAAGGCCTACAAGCCCAGATTGCCAGCTCTGGGTTGACCGTGG
AGGTAGATGCCCCCAAATCTCAGGACCTCGCCAAGATCATGGCAGACATCCGGGCCCAATATGACGAGCT
GGCTCGGAAGAACCGAGAGGAGCTAGACAAGTACTGGTCTCAGCAGATTGAGGAGAGCACCACAGTGCTC
ACCACACAGTCTGCTGAGGTTGGAGCTGCTGAGACGACGCTCACAGAGCTGAGACGTACAGTCCAGTCCT
TGGAGATCGACCTGGACTCCATGAGAAATCTGAAGGCCAGCTTGGAGAACAGCCTGAGGGAGGTGGAGGC
CCGCTACGCCCTACAGATGGAGCAGCTCAACGGGATCCTGCTGCACCTTGAGTCAGAGCTGGCACAGACC
CGGGCAGAGGGACAGCGCCAGGCCCAGGAGTATGAGGCCCTGCTGAACATCAAGGTCAAGCTGGAGGCTG
AGATCGCCACCTACCGCCGCCTGCTGGAAGATGGCGAGGACTTTAATCTTGGTGATGCCTTGGACAGCAG
CAACTCCATGCAAACCATCCAAAAGACCACCACCCGCCGGATAGTGGATGGCAAAGTGGTGTCTGAGACC
AATGACACCAAAGTTCTGAGGCATCGAATTCTGCAGTCGACGGTACCACCGGTCATGGCGCGTAAGGTCG
ATCTCACCTCCTGCGATCGCGAGCCGATCCACATCCCCGGCAGCATTCAGCCGTGCGGCTGCCTGCTAGC
CTGCGACGCGCAGGCGGTGCGGATCACGCGCATTACGGAAAATGCCGGCGCGTTCTTTGGACGCGAAACT
CCGCGGGTCGGTGAGCTACTCGCCGATTACTTCGGCGAGACCGAAGCCCATGCGCTGCGCAACGCACTGG
CGCAGTCCTCCGATCCAAAGCGACCGGCGCTGATCTTCGGTTGGCGCGACGGCCTGACCGGCCGCACCTT
CGACATCTCACTGCATCGCCATGACGGTACATCGATCATCGAGTTCGAGCCTGCGGCGGCCGAACAGGCC
GACAATCCGCTGCGGCTGACGCGGCAGATCATCGCGCGCACCAAAGAACTGAAGTCGCTCGAAGAGATGG
CCGCACGGGTGCCGCGCTATCTGCAGGCGATGCTCGGCTATCACCGCGTGATGTTGTACCGCTTCGCGGA
CGACGGCTCCGGGATGGTGATCGGCGAGGCGAAGCGCAGCGACCTCGAGAGCTTTCTCGGTCAGCACTTT
CCGGCGTCGCTGGTCCCGCAGCAGGCGCGGCTACTGTACTTGAAGAACGCGATCCGCGTGGTCTCGGATT
CGCGCGGCATCAGCAGCCGGATCGTGCCCGAGCACGACGCCTCCGGCGCCGCGCTCGATCTGTCGTTCGC
GCACCTGCGCAGCATCTCGCCCTGCCATCTCGAATTTCTGCGGAACATGGGCGTCAGCGCCTCGATGTCG
CTGTCGATCATCATTGACGGCACGCTATGGGGATTGATCATCTGTCATCATTACGAGCCGCGTGCCGTGC
CGATGGCGCAGCGCGTCGCGGCCAAAAGGTTCGCCGAGCGCTTATCGACGCACTTCACCGCCGCCCACCA
CCAACGCTAGGCGGCCGCGACTCTAGATCATAATCAGCCATACCACATTTGTAGAGGTTTTACTTGCTTT
AAAAAACCTCCCACACCTCCCCCTGAACCTGAAACATAAAATGAATGCAATTGTTGTTGTTAACTTGTTT
ATTGCAGCTTATAATGGTTACAAATAAAGCAATAGCATCACAAATTTCACAAATAAAGCATTTTTTTCAC
TGCATTCTAGTTGTGGTTTGTCCAAACTCATCAATGTATCTTAAGGCGTAAATTGTAAGCGTTAATATTT
TGTTAAAATTCGCGTTAAATTTTTGTTAAATCAGCTCATTTTTTAACCAATAGGCCGAAATCGGCAAAAT
CCCTTATAAATCAAAAGAATAGACCGAGATAGGGT
[37 nt withheld, positions 3256-3292]
AAAGAACGTGGACTCCAACGTCAAAGG
[49 nt withheld, positions 3320-3368]
T
[91 nt withheld, positions 3370-3460]
G
[124 nt withheld, positions 3462-3585]
CAGGTGGCACTTTTCGGGGAAATGTGCGCGGAACCCCTATTTGTTTATTTTTCTAAATACATTCAAATAT
GTATCCGCTCATGAGACAATAACCCTGATAAATGCTTCAATAATATTGAAAAAGGAAGAGTCCTGAGGCG
GAAAGAACCAGCTGTGGAATGTGTGTCAGTTAGGGTGTGGAAAGTCCCCAGGCTCCCCAGCAGGCAGAAG
TATGCAAAGCATGCATCTCAATTAGTCAGCAACCAGGTGTGGAAAGTCCCCAGGCTCCCCAGCAGGCAGA
AGTATGCAAAGCATGCATCTCAATTAGTCAGCAACCATAGTCCCGCCCCTAACTCCGCCCATCCCGCCCC
TAACTCCGCCCAGTTCCGCCCATTCTCCGCCCCATGGCTGACTAATTTTTTTTATTTATGCAGAGGCCGA
GGCCGCCTCGGCCTCTGAGCTATTCCAGAAGTAGTGAGGAGGCTTTTTTGGAGGCCTAGGCTTTTGCAAA
GATCGATCAAGAGACAGGATGAGGATCGTTTCGCATGATTGAACAAGATGGATTGCACGCAGGTTCTCCG
GCCGCTTGGGTGGAGAGGCTATTCGGCTATGACTGGGCACAACAGACAATCGGCTGCTCTGATGCCGCCG
TGTTCCGGCTGTCAGCGCAGGGGCGCCCGGTTCTTTTTGTCAAGACCGACCTGTCCGGTGCCCTGAATGA
ACTGCAAGACGAGGCAGCGCGGCTATCGTGGCTGGCCACGACGGGCGTTCCTTGCGCAGCTGTGCTCGAC
GTTGTCACTGAAGCGGGAAGGGACTGGCTGCTATTGGGCGAAGTGCCGGGGCAGGATCTCCTGTCATCTC
ACCTTGCTCCTGCCGAGAAAGTATCCATCATGGCTGATGCAATGCGGCGGCTGCATACGCTTGATCCGGC
TACCTGCCCATTCGACCACCAAGCGAAACATCGCATCGAGCGAGCACGTACTCGGATGGAAGCCGGTCTT
GTCGATCAGGATGATCTGGACGAAGAGCATCAGGGGCTCGCGCCAGCCGAACTGTTCGCCAGGCTCAAGG
CGAGCATGCCCGACGGCGAGGATCTCGTCGTGACCCATGGCGATGCCTGCTTGCCGAATATCATGGTGGA
AAATGGCCGCTTTTCTGGATTCATCGACTGTGGCCGGCTGGGTGTGGCGGACCGCTATCAGGACATAGCG
TTGGCTACCCGTGATATTGCTGAAGAGCTTGGCGGCGAATGGGCTGACCGCTTCCTCGTGCTTTACGGTA
TCGCCGCTCCCGATTCGCAGCGCATCGCCTTCTATCGCCTTCTTGACGAGTTCTTCTGAGCGGGACTCTG
GGGTTCGAAATGACCGACCAAGCGACGCCCAACCTGCCATCACGAGATTTCGATTCCACCGCCGCCTTCT
ATGAAAGGTTGGGCTTCGGAATCGTTTTCCGGGACGCCGGCTGGATGATCCTCCAGCGCGGGGATCTCAT
GCTGGAGTTCTTCGCCCACCCTAGGGGGAGGCTAACTGAAACACGGAAGGAGACAATACCGGAAGGAACC
CGCGCTATGACGGCAATAAAAAGACAGAATAAAACGCACGGTGTTGGGTCGTTTGTTCATAAACGCGGGG
TTCGGTCCCAGGGCTGGCACTCTGTCGATACCCCACCGAGACCCCATTGGGGCCAATACGCCCGCGTTTC
TTCCTTTTCCCCACCCCACCCCCCAAGTTCGGGTGAAGGCCCAGGGCTCGCAGCCAACGTCGGGGCGGCA
GGCCCTGCCATAGCCTCAGGTTACTCATATATACTTTAGATTGATTTAAAACTTCATTTTTAATTTAAAA
GGATCTAGGTGAAGATCCTTTTTGATAATCTCATGACCAAAATCCCTTAACGTGAGTTTTCGTTCCACTG
AGCGTCAGACCCCGTAGAAAAGATCAAAGGATCTTCTTGAGATCCTTTTTTTCTGCGCGTAATCTGCTGC
TTGCAAACAAAAAAACCACCGCTACCAGCGGTGGTTTGTTTGCCGGATCAAGAGCTACCAACTCTTTTTC
CGAAGGTAACTGGCTTCAGCAGAGCGCAGATACCAAATACTGTTCTTCTAGTGTAGCCGTAGTTAGGCCA
CCACTTCAAGAACTCTGTAGCACCGCCTACATACCTCGCTCTGCTAATCCTGTTACCAGTGGCTGCTGCC
AGTGGCGATAAGTCGTGTCTTACCGGGTTGGACTCAAGACGATAGTTACCGGATAAGGCGCAGCGGTCGG
GCTGAACGGGGGGTTCGTGCACACAGCCCAGCTTGGAGCGAACGACCTACACCGAACTGAGATACCTACA
GCGTGAGCTATGAGAAAGCGCCACGCTTCCCGAAGGGAGAAAGGCGGACAGGTATCCGGTAAGCGGCAGG
GTCGGAACAGGAGAGCGCACGAGGGAGCTTCCAGGGGGAAACGCCTGGTATCTTTATAGTCCTGTCGGGT
TTCGCCACCTCTGACTTGAGCGTCGATTTTTGTGATGCTCGTCAGGGGGGCGGAGCCTATGGAAAAACGC
CAGCAACGCGGCCTTTTTACGGTTCCTGGCCTTTTGCTGGCCTTTTGCTCACATGTTCTTTCCTGCGTTA
TCCCCTGATTCTGT
